Addgene plasmid #118029: pAAV-TRE-dDIO-vCre
Purpose: AAV vector for sparse and bright labeling in a cell-type specific manner
Depositing lab: Minmin Luo. Depositing organization: National Institute of Biological Sciences, Beijing. Publication: Cell-type-specific and projection-specific brain-wide reconstruction of single neurons. Lin R, Wang R, Yuan J, Feng Q, Zhou Y, Zeng S, Ren M, Jiang S, Ni H, Zhou C, Gong H, Luo M. Nat Methods. 2018 Nov 19. pii: 10.1038/s41592-018-0184-y. doi: 10.1038/s41592-018-0184-y. PubMed 30455464.
Backbone
  Vector backbone: pAAV2
  Vector type: AAV
Growth in bacteria
  Bacterial resistance: Ampicillin, 100 μg/mL
  Growth temperature: 30°C
  Growth strain: NEB Stable
  Copy number: Unknown
Gene/Insert
  Gene/Insert name: TRE-dDIO-vCre
  Species: Synthetic
  Mutation: See depositor comments below
  Promoter: TRE
  Cloning method: Gibson Cloning
  Sequencing primers: 5′ Unknown
Terms and licenses: Academic/Nonprofit Terms; Industry Terms: Not Available to Industry
Depositor comments: Note: vCre contains an A347T mutation. This mutation is not known to affect plasmid function.
How to cite: pAAV-TRE-dDIO-vCre was a gift from Minmin Luo (Addgene plasmid # 118029 ; http://n2t.net/addgene:118029 ; RRID:Addgene_118029)
