[The description below was written by a language model from this plasmid's Addgene catalogue record and pLannotate feature annotations shown in this document.]
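Description:
pAAV-TRE-dDIO-vCre is a 5.6 kb adeno-associated virus transfer plasmid built on a pAAV2 backbone and intended for packaging into recombinant AAV for delivery to neurons. It is propagated in E. coli through a high-copy ColE1/pUC-type origin and selected with ampicillin via the bla gene and its native promoter. An f1 phage origin and small remnants of pBR322 bom and rop sequences are also present in the backbone. The expression cassette is flanked by AAV2 inverted terminal repeats, which direct replication and encapsidation of the intervening DNA. The right ITR is annotated in full, whereas only short fragments of the left ITR were detected in the sequenced record.

The cassette begins with a tight Tet-responsive promoter (seven tet operators upstream of a minimal CMV promoter), which is essentially silent unless a tetracycline-controlled transactivator is supplied. It ends with a WPRE, which enhances transcript stability and expression, and a human growth hormone polyadenylation signal. The roughly 1.3 kb between the promoter and the WPRE carries no automated annotations. From the catalogue entry, this interval holds the synthetic dDIO-vCre insert, encoding the vCre recombinase in a recombinase-dependent inverted ("DIO"-style) arrangement, so that expression requires an inversion event in the target cell. The record does not state which recombinase or recombination sites govern the dDIO switch. The depositor notes an A347T substitution in vCre that is not known to affect function.

The stated purpose is sparse and bright, cell-type-specific labeling. The associated work concerns brain-wide reconstruction of single neurons, for which this construct presumably acts as a controller used alongside companion vectors not described in this record.
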