Features (pLannotate 1.2.2; 13 found; start..end, strand, type, name):
     12..39      +  repeat_region  AAV2 ITR (fragment): inverted terminal repeat of adeno-associated virus serotype 2 inverted
     68..95      +  repeat_region  AAV2 ITR (fragment): inverted terminal repeat of adeno-associated virus serotype 2 inverted
    148..462     +  promoter       tight TRE promoter: Tet-responsive promoter PTight, consisting of seven tet operator sequences followed by the minimal CMV promoter
   1778..2366    +  misc_feature   WPRE: woodchuck hepatitis virus posttranscriptional regulatory element
   2385..2861    +  polyA_signal   hGH poly(A) signal: human growth hormone polyadenylation signal
   2901..3041    +  repeat_region  AAV2 ITR: inverted terminal repeat of adeno-associated virus serotype 2 inverted
   3046..3097    -  misc_feature   bom (fragment): basis of mobility region from pBR322
   3116..3571    +  rep_origin     f1 ori (sequence partly withheld): f1 bacteriophage origin of replication; arrow indicates direction of (+) strand synthesis
   3572..3621    -  misc_feature   bom (fragment): basis of mobility region from pBR322
   3723..3758    -  CDS            rop (fragment): Rop protein, which maintains plasmids at low copy number; rop
   3853..3957    +  promoter       AmpR promoter: bla
   3958..4818    +  CDS            AmpR: β-lactamase; bla; confers resistance to ampicillin, carbenicillin, and related antibiotics
   4989..5577    +  rep_origin     ori: high-copy-number ColE1/pMB1/pBR322/pUC origin of replication
>Addgene plasmid #118029 | pAAV-TRE-dDIO-vCre | addgene full sequence | sequence record 227884 | Addgene NGS Result
CCTGCAGGCAGCTGCGCGCTCGCTCGCTCACTGAGGCCGCCCGGGCGTCGGGCGACCTTTGGTCGCCCGG
CCTCAGTGAGCGAGCGAGCGCGCAGAGAGGGAGTGGCCAACTCCATCACTAGGGGTTCCTGCGGCCGCAC
GCGTCTCGAGTTTACTCCCTATCAGTGATAGAGAACGTATGTCGAGTTTACTCCCTATCAGTGATAGAGA
ACGATGTCGAGTTTACTCCCTATCAGTGATAGAGAACGTATGTCGAGTTTACTCCCTATCAGTGATAGAG
AACGTATGTCGAGTTTACTCCCTATCAGTGATAGAGAACGTATGTCGAGTTTATCCCTATCAGTGATAGA
GAACGTATGTCGAGTTTACTCCCTATCAGTGATAGAGAACGTATGTCGAGGTAGGCGTGTACGGTGGGAG
GCCTATATAAGCAGAGCTCGTTTAGTGAACCGTCAGATCGCCTGGAGAATTCTAACTTTAAATAATGCCA
ATTATTTAAAGTTAGCTAACTTTAAATAATGTCGATTATTTAAAGTTAGGCGCGCCTTAGTCCTTTTCGT
CCTTTCCCCACTGCATTGGTGCTGACCGAGTCTTGACCCTGCTATGTGCCATTGCTCCGTCTCGAGCCAG
AATGGCTCGTCCATAGCGTGTCACCATAGCCCCACTAGACCACCTGCCGGACTGCTGGATCTGCAGAGTA
TTGTATCCTTTCTTCAGCAGGTCCTGTGCTGCTCCGACTCTGGCGCTATGTGCTGTAAAAGGCTTCACGC
CCTGCCGTCCCAGATCCAGTGTTTCCCAGGCTGAATAGAAGACCCCCTCCACGGTTTTTGTGGTAATAGG
CTTATGCAGCACCTCGCCAGTCTGTTTATCTTTCTTGGGCTTGATACATGTATTGTGTTTGCTGACTCCC
ACAAACAGGAACCCATCGGAGCTCATGTCCAGCTTGCCGGCTTCGGTGTAGTCCATCAGCAGTGAGACCA
CATCCTGACTCAGGATGCAAGTGTCTGGCTCTCCAGAATGGTTGGTCTTAGTAATAGGGATTGTCAGAAT
AGCGGTCCCATCGCCGGCCAGCTCCATGTCGGAGACGCGGATATTTGCCAGTTCAGAAGCTCGCAGCATG
GACTCATAAGCCACGGCCAGCAGGGCCAGGTTTCGCCTCAGCAGCAGTTTGTCGCTTCTGTACCACAGTG
ATGTCAGCTTCAGCAGGTGCTGTTCGTTGAAGGGGCTGGCCTGTTTGACTGCTTCGCCCTCTCTCACTTT
CTTCCGTGCAATAGCCTTCAGTCTATCCTCCACATAGATATCCAGACAAGGGTCGGGGCATCCAGCGACC
CTATGCACTCTGGAAATGGCCCAGCGGTACACGCTCAGGGTATTGCGGTGCAGTTCCTCGGCCCTTTCGA
TAAAGAATGCCTCGACAGTGTCGGGTGTTGCTGGCAGACTATGCCTGTGGTTAGCCAGACACCAATCCAC
AAAGCAGGTCCAAGCACTCTCCAGTCTCCGCAGAGTATTTGGAGAGTACCGTTCCTCCCGCTTCTTGAAC
TCGTTCAGCAGGTGCTCAAAAGCGGCTTTGAACTGTTCATTCTCTGCCACGTTGATGCCCTTCTTCTGTG
CGGCCTGAATGGCGGTCTTGACATCATCGGGTCGGACTCCTGAAAAATCTCCCAGCAGTGACAGCTGGTT
CTCAATCATGGTGGCTAGCTAACTTTAAATAATTGGCATTATTTAAAGTTAGCTAACTTTAAATAATCGA
CATTATTTAAAGTTAAAGCTTATCGATAATCAACCTCTGGATTACAAAATTTGTGAAAGATTGACTGGTA
TTCTTAACTATGTTGCTCCTTTTACGCTATGTGGATACGCTGCTTTAATGCCTTTGTATCATGCTATTGC
TTCCCGTATGGCTTTCATTTTCTCCTCCTTGTATAAATCCTGGTTGCTGTCTCTTTATGAGGAGTTGTGG
CCCGTTGTCAGGCAACGTGGCGTGGTGTGCACTGTGTTTGCTGACGCAACCCCCACTGGTTGGGGCATTG
CCACCACCTGTCAGCTCCTTTCCGGGACTTTCGCTTTCCCCCTCCCTATTGCCACGGCGGAACTCATCGC
CGCCTGCCTTGCCCGCTGCTGGACAGGGGCTCGGCTGTTGGGCACTGACAATTCCGTGGTGTTGTCGGGG
AAATCATCGTCCTTTCCTTGGCTGCTCGCCTATGTTGCCACCTGGATTCTGCGCGGGACGTCCTTCTGCT
ACGTCCCTTCGGCCCTCAATCCAGCGGACCTTCCTTCCCGCGGCCTGCTGCCGGCTCTGCGGCCTCTTCC
GCGTCTTCGCCTTCGCCCTCAGACGAGTCGGATCTCCCTTTGGGCCGCCTCCCCGCATCGATACCGAGAT
CTACGGGTGGCATCCCTGTGACCCCTCCCCAGTGCCTCTCCTGGCCCTGGAAGTTGCCACTCCAGTGCCC
ACCAGCCTTGTCCTAATAAAATTAAGTTGCATCATTTTGTCTGACTAGGTGTCCTTCTATAATATTATGG
GGTGGAGGGGGGTGGTATGGAGCAAGGGGCAAGTTGGGAAGACAACCTGTAGGGCCTGCGGGGTCTATTG
GGAACCAAGCTGGAGTGCAGTGGCACAATCTTGGCTCACTGCAATCTCCGCCTCCTGGGTTCAAGCGATT
CTCCTGCCTCAGCCTCCCGAGTTGTTGGGATTCCAGGCATGCATGACCAGGCTCAGCTAATTTTTGTTTT
TTTGGTAGAGACGGGGTTTCACCATATTGGCCAGGCTGGTCTCCAACTCCTAATCTCAGGTGATCTACCC
ACCTTGGCCTCCCAAATTGCTGGGATTACAGGCGTGAACCACTGCTCCCTTCCCTGTCCTTCTGATTTTG
TAGGTAACCACGTGCGGACCGAGCGGCCGCAGGAACCCCTAGTGATGGAGTTGGCCACTCCCTCTCTGCG
CGCTCGCTCGCTCACTGAGGCCGGGCGACCAAAGGTCGCCCGACGCCCGGGCTTTGCCCGGGCGGCCTCA
GTGAGCGAGCGAGCGCGCAGCTGCCTGCAGGGGCGCCTGATGCGGTATTTTCTCCTTACGCATCTGTGCG
GTATTTCACACCGCATA
[95 nt withheld, positions 3098-3192]
T
[46 nt withheld, positions 3194-3239]
C
[141 nt withheld, positions 3241-3381]
CCTTTGACGTTGGAGTCCACGTTCTTT
[37 nt withheld, positions 3409-3445]
ACTCTATCTCGGGCTATTCTTTTGATTTATAAGGGATTTTGCCGATTTCGGTCTATTGGTTAAAAAATGA
GCTGATTTAACAAAAATTTAACGCGAATTTTAACAAAATATTAACGTTTACAATTTTATGGTGCACTCTC
AGTACAATCTGCTCTGATGCCGCATAGTTAAGCCAGCCCCGACACCCGCCAACACCCGCTGACGCGCCCT
GACGGGCTTGTCTGCTCCCGGCATCCGCTTACAGACAAGCTGTGACCGTCTCCGGGAGCTGCATGTGTCA
GAGGTTTTCACCGTCATCACCGAAACGCGCGAGACGAAAGGGCCTCGTGATACGCCTATTTTTATAGGTT
AATGTCATGATAATAATGGTTTCTTAGACGTCAGGTGGCACTTTTCGGGGAAATGTGCGCGGAACCCCTA
TTTGTTTATTTTTCTAAATACATTCAAATATGTATCCGCTCATGAGACAATAACCCTGATAAATGCTTCA
ATAATATTGAAAAAGGAAGAGTATGAGTATTCAACATTTCCGTGTCGCCCTTATTCCCTTTTTTGCGGCA
TTTTGCCTTCCTGTTTTTGCTCACCCAGAAACGCTGGTGAAAGTAAAAGATGCTGAAGATCAGTTGGGTG
CACGAGTGGGTTACATCGAACTGGATCTCAACAGCGGTAAGATCCTTGAGAGTTTTCGCCCCGAAGAACG
TTTTCCAATGATGAGCACTTTTAAAGTTCTGCTATGTGGCGCGGTATTATCCCGTATTGACGCCGGGCAA
GAGCAACTCGGTCGCCGCATACACTATTCTCAGAATGACTTGGTTGAGTACTCACCAGTCACAGAAAAGC
ATCTTACGGATGGCATGACAGTAAGAGAATTATGCAGTGCTGCCATAACCATGAGTGATAACACTGCGGC
CAACTTACTTCTGACAACGATCGGAGGACCGAAGGAGCTAACCGCTTTTTTGCACAACATGGGGGATCAT
GTAACTCGCCTTGATCGTTGGGAACCGGAGCTGAATGAAGCCATACCAAACGACGAGCGTGACACCACGA
TGCCTGTAGCAATGGCAACAACGTTGCGCAAACTATTAACTGGCGAACTACTTACTCTAGCTTCCCGGCA
ACAATTAATAGACTGGATGGAGGCGGATAAAGTTGCAGGACCACTTCTGCGCTCGGCCCTTCCGGCTGGC
TGGTTTATTGCTGATAAATCTGGAGCCGGTGAGCGTGGGTCTCGCGGTATCATTGCAGCACTGGGGCCAG
ATGGTAAGCCCTCCCGTATCGTAGTTATCTACACGACGGGGAGTCAGGCAACTATGGATGAACGAAATAG
ACAGATCGCTGAGATAGGTGCCTCACTGATTAAGCATTGGTAACTGTCAGACCAAGTTTACTCATATATA
CTTTAGATTGATTTAAAACTTCATTTTTAATTTAAAAGGATCTAGGTGAAGATCCTTTTTGATAATCTCA
TGACCAAAATCCCTTAACGTGAGTTTTCGTTCCACTGAGCGTCAGACCCCGTAGAAAAGATCAAAGGATC
TTCTTGAGATCCTTTTTTTCTGCGCGTAATCTGCTGCTTGCAAACAAAAAAACCACCGCTACCAGCGGTG
GTTTGTTTGCCGGATCAAGAGCTACCAACTCTTTTTCCGAAGGTAACTGGCTTCAGCAGAGCGCAGATAC
CAAATACTGTTCTTCTAGTGTAGCCGTAGTTAGGCCACCACTTCAAGAACTCTGTAGCACCGCCTACATA
CCTCGCTCTGCTAATCCTGTTACCAGTGGCTGCTGCCAGTGGCGATAAGTCGTGTCTTACCGGGTTGGAC
TCAAGACGATAGTTACCGGATAAGGCGCAGCGGTCGGGCTGAACGGGGGGTTCGTGCACACAGCCCAGCT
TGGAGCGAACGACCTACACCGAACTGAGATACCTACAGCGTGAGCTATGAGAAAGCGCCACGCTTCCCGA
AGGGAGAAAGGCGGACAGGTATCCGGTAAGCGGCAGGGTCGGAACAGGAGAGCGCACGAGGGAGCTTCCA
GGGGGAAACGCCTGGTATCTTTATAGTCCTGTCGGGTTTCGCCACCTCTGACTTGAGCGTCGATTTTTGT
GATGCTCGTCAGGGGGGCGGAGCCTATGGAAAAACGCCAGCAACGCGGCCTTTTTACGGTTCCTGGCCTT
TTGCTGGCCTTTTGCTCACATGT
